>Addgene plasmid #195797 | pENTR223-BILF1 | addgene full sequence | sequence record 385245 | Addgene NGS Result
CTTTCCTGCGTTATCCCCTGATTCTGTGGATAACCGTATTACCGCCTTTGAGTGAGCTGATACCGCTCGC
CGCAGCCGAACGACCGAGCGCAGCGAGTCAGTGAGCGAGGAAGCGGAAGAGCGCCCAATACGCAAACCGC
CTCTCCCCGCGCGTTGGCCGATTCATTAATGCAGCTGGCACGACAGGTTTCCCGACTGGAAAGCGGGCAG
TGAGCGCAACGCAATTAATACGCGTACCGCTAGCCAGGAAGAGTTTGTAGAAACGCAAAAAGGCCATCCG
TCAGGATGGCCTTCTGCTTAGTTTGATGCCTGGCAGTTTATGGCGGGCGTCCTGCCCGCCACCCTCCGGG
CCGTTGCTTCACAACGTTCAAATCCGCTCCCGGCGGATTTGTCCTACTCAGGAGAGCGTTCACCGACAAA
CAACAGATAAAACGAAAGGCCCAGTCTTCCGACTGAGCCTTTCGTTTTATTTGATGCCTGGCAGTTCCCT
ACTCTCGCGTTAACGCTAGCATGGATGTTTTCCCAGTCACGACGTTGTAAAACGACGGCCAGTCTTAAGC
TCGGGCCCCAAATAATGATTTTATTTTGACTGATAGTGACCTGTTCGTTGCAACAAATTGATGAGCAATG
CTTTTTTATAATGCCAACTTTGTACAAAAAAGTTGGCATGCTCTCCACCATGGCCCCCGGGTCCACCGTG
GGGACCCTGGTGGCCAACATGACTTCCGTCAATGCAACGGAAGATGCGTGCACTAAATCCTACAGCGCCT
TCCTCAGCGGCATGACAAGCCTGCTGCTCGTCCTGCTGATTCTGCTAACACTGGCTGGCATCTTGTTTAT
CATCTTTGTAAGAAAATTGGTTCACCGAATGGATGTCTGGCTGATAGCTCTTCTCATAGAACTGCTGCTC
TGGGTGCTGGGAAAAATGATTCAGGAGTTCTCGTCTACCGGTCTCTGCCTTTTGACCCAGAACATGATGT
TCTTGGGCCTGATGTGCTCCGTATGGACTCACTTGGGTATGGCGTTGGAGAAGACCCTAGCATTGTTCAG
CCGAACGCCCAAGAGAACCTCCCACAGAAATGTGTGCCTGTACCTGATGGGCGTGTTTTGTCTGGTACTC
CTGCTGATTATCATCCTCCTCATTACCATGGGCCCCGACGCCAATCTCAACAGAGGCCCCAACATGTGCA
GGGAAGGCCCCACCAAAGGCATGCACACGGCCGTCCAAGGACTGAAAGCCGGCTGCTACCTACTGGCGGC
AGTCCTGATCGTCCTCCTCACAGTTATCATCATCTGGAAACTTTTGCGCACAAAATTCGGAAGGAAGCCG
CGCCTGATATGCAACGTCACCTTCACCGGACTCATTTGCGCCTTCTCCTGGTTTATGCTGTCCCTGCCGC
TGCTCTTCCTGGGTGAGGCCGGGAGCCTGGGGTTTGATTGCACAGAGTCTCTCGTTGCCCGCTACTACCC
AGGCCCCGCCGCCTGTTTGGCCCTGTTGCTCATTATACTATACGCCTGGAGCTTCAGCCATTTTATGGAC
TCTCTCAAGAACCAGGTGACAGTCACCGCCAGATACTTCAGAAGGGTGCCTAGCCAGTCCACCCCAACTT
TCTTGTACAAAGTTGGCATTATAAGAAAGCATTGCTTATCAATTTGTTGCAACGAACAGGTCACTATCAG
TCAAAATAAAATCATTATTTGCCATCCAGCTGATATCCCCTATAGTGAGTCGTATTACATGGTCATAGCT
GTTTCCTGGCAGCTCTGGCCCGTGTCTCAAAATCTCTGATGTTACATTGCACAAGATAAAAATATATCAT
CATGCCTCCTCTAGACCAGCCAGGACAGAAATGCCTCGACTTCGCTGCTACCCAAGGTTGCCGGGTGACG
CACACCGTGGAAACGGATGAAGGCACGAACCCAGTGGACATAAGCCTGTTCGGTTCGTAAGCTGTAATGC
AAGTAGCGTATGCGCTCACGCAACTGGTCCAGAACCTTGACCGAACGCAGCGGTGGTAACGGCGCAGTGG
CGGTTTTCATGGCTTGTTATGACTGTTTTTTTGGGGTACAGTCTATGCCTCGGGCATCCAAGCAGCAAGC
GCGTTACGCCGTGGGTCGATGTTTGATGTTATGGAGCAGCAACGATGTTACGCAGCAGGGCAGTCGCCCT
AAAACAAAGTTAAACATTATGAGGGAAGCGGTGATCGCCGAAGTATCGACTCAACTATCAGAGGTAGTTG
GCGTCATCGAGCGCCATCTCGAACCGACGTTGCTGGCCGTACATTTGTACGGCTCCGCAGTGGATGGCGG
CCTGAAGCCACACAGTGATATTGATTTGCTGGTTACGGTGACCGTAAGGCTTGATGAAACAACGCGGCGA
GCTTTGATCAACGACCTTTTGGAAACTTCGGCTTCCCCTGGAGAGAGCGAGATTCTCCGCGCTGTAGAAG
TCACCATTGTTGTGCACGACGACATCATTCCGTGGCGTTATCCAGCTAAGCGCGAACTGCAATTTGGAGA
ATGGCAGCGCAATGACATTCTTGCAGGTATCTTCGAGCCAGCCACGATCGACATTGATCTGGCTATCTTG
CTGACAAAAGCAAGAGAACATAGCGTTGCCTTGGTAGGTCCAGCGGCGGAGGAACTCTTTGATCCGGTTC
CTGAACAGGATCTATTTGAGGCGCTAAATGAAACCTTAACGCTATGGAACTCGCCGCCCGACTGGGCTGG
CGATGAGCGAAATGTAGTGCTTACGTTGTCCCGCATTTGGTACAGCGCAGTAACCGGCAAAATCGCGCCG
AAGGATGTCGCTGCCGACTGGGCAATGGAGCGCCTGCCGGCCCAGTATCAGCCCGTCATACTTGAAGCTA
GACAGGCTTATCTTGGACAAGAAGAAGATCGCTTGGCCTCGCGCGCAGATCAGTTGGAAGAATTTGTCCA
CTACGTGAAAGGCGAGATCACCAAGGTAGTCGGCAAATAACCCTCGAGCCACCCATGACCAAAATCCCTT
AACGTGAGTTACGCGTCGTTCCACTGAGCGTCAGACCCCGTAGAAAAGATCAAAGGATCTTCTTGAGATC
CTTTTTTTCTGCGCGTAATCTGCTGCTTGCAAACAAAAAAACCACCGCTACCAGCGGTGGTTTGTTTGCC
GGATCAAGAGCTACCAACTCTTTTTCCGAAGGTAACTGGCTTCAGCAGAGCGCAGATACCAAATACTGTT
CTTCTAGTGTAGCCGTAGTTAGGCCACCACTTCAAGAACTCTGTAGCACCGCCTACATACCTCGCTCTGC
TAATCCTGTTACCAGTGGCTGCTGCCAGTGGCGATAAGTCGTGTCTTACCGGGTTGGACTCAAGACGATA
GTTACCGGATAAGGCGCAGCGGTCGGGCTGAACGGGGGGTTCGTGCACACAGCCCAGCTTGGAGCGAACG
ACCTACACCGAACTGAGATACCTACAGCGTGAGCTATGAGAAAGCGCCACGCTTCCCGAAGGGAGAAAGG
CGGACAGGTATCCGGTAAGCGGCAGGGTCGGAACAGGAGAGCGCACGAGGGAGCTTCCAGGGGGAAACGC
CTGGTATCTTTATAGTCCTGTCGGGTTTCGCCACCTCTGACTTGAGCGTCGATTTTTGTGATGCTCGTCA
GGGGGGCGGAGCCTATGGAAAAACGCCAGCAACGCGGCCTTTTTACGGTTCCTGGCCTTTTGCTGGCCTT
TTGCTCACATGTT
Features (pLannotate 1.2.2; 12 found; start..end, strand, type, name):
    121..213     +  CDS            lacI (fragment): lac repressor; lacI; The lac repressor binds to the lac operator to inhibit transcription in E. coli. This inhibition can be relieved by adding lactose or isopropyl-β-D-thiogalactopyranoside (IPTG).
    268..295     -  terminator     rrnB T2 terminator: transcription terminator T2 from the E. coli rrnB gene
    427..470     +  terminator     rrnB T1 terminator: Escherichia coli rrnB; transcription terminator T1 from the E. coli rrnB gene
    517..553     -  CDS            lacZα (fragment): LacZα fragment of β-galactosidase; lacZ fragment
    570..665     +  protein_bind   attL3: mutant version of attL; recombination site for the Gateway® LR reaction LR Clonase™
    668..1603    +  CDS            BILF1_EBVB9: Experimental evidence at protein level: Swiss-Prot protein existence level 1. Constitutively active G protein-coupled receptor that plays a role in the modulation of host immunity. As a consequence of its constitutive activity, mediates host CXCR4 inhibition. Enhances degradation of host major histocompatibility complex class I antigens via lysosomes. Targets also newly synthesized MHC-I/peptide complexes en route to the host cell surface. Inhibits the host EIF2AK2/PKR phosphorylation. From Epstein-Barr virus (strain B95-8) (HHV-4) (Human herpesvirus 4).
   1603..1701    -  protein_bind   attL2: mutant version of attL; recombination site for the Gateway® LR reaction LR Clonase™
   1719..1737    -  promoter       T7 promoter: promoter for bacteriophage T7 RNA polymerase
   1927..1950    +  promoter       Pc promoter (fragment): intI1 (promoter lies within the coding sequence); class 1 integron promoter
   2126..2182    +  CDS            GmR (fragment): gentamycin acetyltransferase; aacC1; confers resistance to gentamycin
   2189..2980    +  CDS            SmR: aminoglycoside adenylyltransferase (Murphy, 1985); aadA; confers resistance to spectinomycin and streptomycin
   3073..3661    +  rep_origin     ori: high-copy-number ColE1/pMB1/pBR322/pUC origin of replication
