[The description below was written by a language model from this plasmid's Addgene catalogue record and pLannotate feature annotations shown in this document.]
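Description:
pENTR223-BILF1 is a Gateway entry clone carrying the BILF1 open reading frame of Epstein-Barr virus in the pENTR223.1 backbone. It is a small bacterial plasmid (the sequenced record is about 3.7 kb) maintained in E. coli from a high-copy ColE1/pUC-type origin. Selection uses spectinomycin, conferred by an aadA (SmR) aminoglycoside adenylyltransferase gene. Upstream of aadA lie a class 1 integron Pc promoter fragment and a short remnant of a gentamicin resistance gene. The small lacI and lacZα fragments also annotated are likewise backbone remnants rather than functional genes.

The insert is a roughly 0.9 kb coding sequence that matches BILF1 of the B95-8 strain. BILF1 is a constitutively active viral G protein-coupled receptor that modulates host immunity. According to the annotation, it inhibits CXCR4, promotes lysosomal degradation of MHC class I molecules and inhibits PKR phosphorylation. The ORF is flanked by two attL-type recombination sites, annotated by the software as attL3 and attL2, which allow LR Clonase-mediated transfer into compatible destination vectors. The rrnB T1 and T2 terminators sit upstream of the cassette and insulate it from read-through transcription. A T7 promoter lies just beyond the downstream att site, pointing back toward the insert in the antisense direction. The entry clone has no annotated promoter positioned to express BILF1 in the sense orientation, and no tags are recorded, so expression depends on the destination vector chosen. The clone belongs to an EBV ORF collection associated with mapping virus–virus and virus–human protein interactions. It serves as a shuttle source for building BILF1 expression or interaction-assay constructs.
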