Addgene plasmid #195797: pENTR223-BILF1
Purpose: Gateway Entry Clone of Epstein-Barr virus BILF1
Depositing lab: Eric Johannsen. Depositing organization: Brigham and Women's Hospital. Publication: Epstein-Barr virus and virus human protein interaction maps. Calderwood MA, Venkatesan K, Xing L, Chase MR, Vazquez A, Holthaus AM, Ewence AE, Li N, Hirozane-Kishikawa T, Hill DE, Vidal M, Kieff E, Johannsen E. Proc Natl Acad Sci U S A. 2007 May 1;104(18):7606-11. doi: 10.1073/pnas.0702332104. Epub 2007 Apr 19. PubMed 17446270.
Backbone
  Vector backbone: pENTR223.1
  Backbone manufacturer: Invitrogen
  Backbone size w/o insert (bp): 2875
  Vector type: Gateway Entry Vector
Growth in bacteria
  Bacterial resistance: Spectinomycin, 50 μg/mL
  Growth temperature: 37°C
  Growth strain: DH5alpha
  Copy number: High Copy
Gene/Insert
  Gene/Insert name: BILF1
  Species: Epstein-Barr virus
  Entrez Gene: BILF1 (a.k.a. HHV4_BILF1)
  Cloning method: Gateway Cloning
Terms and licenses: Academic/Nonprofit Terms; Industry Terms: Not Available to Industry
How to cite: pENTR223-BILF1 was a gift from Eric Johannsen (Addgene plasmid # 195797 ; http://n2t.net/addgene:195797 ; RRID:Addgene_195797)
